Addgene plasmid #91445: pHH0103_SH3PXD1C-1/1
Purpose: Protein expression and purification of human SH3 domain construct SH3PXD1C-1/1
Depositing lab: Sachdev Sidhu. Depositing organization: University of Toronto. Publication: Comprehensive Analysis of the Human SH3 Domain Family Reveals a Wide Variety of Non-canonical Specificities. Teyra J, Huang H, Jain S, Guan X, Dong A, Liu Y, Tempel W, Min J, Tong Y, Kim PM, Bader GD, Sidhu SS. Structure. 2017 Oct 3;25(10):1598-1610.e3. doi: 10.1016/j.str.2017.07.017. Epub 2017 Sep 7. PubMed 28890361.
Backbone
  Vector backbone: pHH0103
  Vector type: Bacterial Expression
Growth in bacteria
  Bacterial resistance: Ampicillin, 100 μg/mL
  Growth temperature: 37°C
  Growth strain: DH5alpha
  Copy number: Low Copy
Gene/Insert
  Gene/Insert name: SH3PXD1C-1/1
  Species: H. sapiens (human)
  Insert size (bp): 221
  Entrez Gene: NCF1C (a.k.a. SH3PXD1C)
  Cloning method: Restriction Enzyme; 5′ cloning site Sfi1 (unknown if destroyed); 3′ cloning site Not1 (unknown if destroyed)
Terms and licenses: Academic/Nonprofit Terms; Industry Terms: Not Available to Industry
Depositor comments: Addgene NGS results found N166D and W194L within the SH3PXD1 translation compared to NP_000256.4
How to cite: pHH0103_SH3PXD1C-1/1 was a gift from Sachdev Sidhu (Addgene plasmid # 91445 ; http://n2t.net/addgene:91445 ; RRID:Addgene_91445)
