[The description below was written by a language model from this plasmid's Addgene catalogue record and pLannotate feature annotations shown in this document.]
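Description:
pHH0103_SH3PXD1C-1/1 is a bacterial expression plasmid of about 6.9 kb, built on the pHH0103 backbone, for producing and purifying a single human SH3 domain in E. coli. It replicates from a ColE1/pBR322-type origin with the adjacent bom region. The record lists it as low copy, although the rop gene is annotated only as fragments interrupted by an f1 phage origin. Selection is by ampicillin, through the TEM beta-lactamase gene and its own promoter.

Expression is driven by the hybrid tac promoter followed by a lac operator. A plasmid-borne lacI gene under the up-mutated lacIq promoter supplies extra repressor, so transcription stays off until it is induced with IPTG. The open reading frame begins with a 6xHis tag followed by Schistosoma japonicum glutathione S-transferase, with the human insert fused downstream. This gives two independent affinity handles for purification, and the GST moiety often aids solubility. The insert is recorded as 221 bp, cloned between SfiI and NotI sites, and is named for NCF1C (SH3PXD1C). The annotation matches it to a fragment of the closely related NCF1, the p47phox subunit of the phagocyte NADPH oxidase. Sequencing notes report two substitutions, N166D and W194L, relative to the reference protein.

An fd terminator follows the insert. Beyond it lie fragments of M13 gene III and of the tetracycline resistance gene. These, together with the f1 origin, suggest a phagemid ancestry, though the record does not assign them a function here. The plasmid belongs to a collection made for a family-wide analysis of human SH3 domain binding specificities.
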