Features (pLannotate 1.2.2; 21 found; start..end, strand, type, name):
     62..139     +  promoter       lacIq promoter: lacI (mutant); In the lacIq allele, a single base change in the promoter boosts expression of the lacI gene about 10-fold.
    140..1222    +  CDS            lacI: lac repressor; lacI; The lac repressor binds to the lac operator to inhibit transcription in E. coli. This inhibition can be relieved by adding lactose or isopropyl-β-D-thiogalactopyranoside (IPTG).
   1235..1256    +  protein_bind   CAP binding site: CAP binding activates transcription in the presence of cAMP. E. coli catabolite activator protein
   1275..1292    +  promoter       tet promoter (fragment): E. coli promoter for tetracycline efflux protein gene
   1465..1493    +  promoter       tac promoter: strong E. coli promoter; hybrid between the trp and lac UV5 promoters
   1501..1517    +  protein_bind   lac operator: The lac repressor binds to the lac operator to inhibit transcription in E. coli. This inhibition can be relieved by adding lactose or isopropyl-β-D-thiogalactopyranoside (IPTG). lac repressor encoded by lacI
   1602..1619    +  CDS            6xHis: 6xHis affinity tag
   1635..2288    +  CDS            GST26_SCHJA: Experimental evidence at protein level: Swiss-Prot protein existence level 1. GST isoenzymes appear to play a central role in the parasite detoxification system. Other functions are also suspected including a role in increasing the solubility of haematin in the parasite gut. From Schistosoma japonicum (Blood fluke).
   2385..2558    +  CDS            NCF1 (fragment): NCF1_HUMAN - Also known as NOXO2, SH3PXD1A. Experimental evidence at protein level: Swiss-Prot protein existence level 1. NCF2, NCF1, and a membrane bound cytochrome b558 are required for activation of the latent NADPH oxidase (necessary for superoxide production). From Homo sapiens (Human).
   2571..2618    +  terminator     fd terminator (sequence withheld): central terminator from bacteriophage fd (Otsuka and Kunisawa, 1982)
   2623..2835    +  CDS            M13 gene III (fragment) (sequence partly withheld): pIII; III; minor coat protein
   2850..3320    +  CDS            M13 gene III (fragment) (sequence partly withheld): pIII; III; minor coat protein
   3342..3412    +  CDS            TcR (fragment): tetracycline efflux protein; tet; confers resistance to tetracycline
   3654..4034    -  CDS            YPB1_ECOLX: Protein predicted: Swiss-Prot protein existence level 4. From Escherichia coli.
   4051..4202    +  CDS            rop (fragment): Rop protein, which maintains plasmids at low copy number; rop
   4238..4666    -  rep_origin     f1 ori (sequence partly withheld): f1 bacteriophage origin of replication; arrow indicates direction of (+) strand synthesis
   4675..4714    +  CDS            rop (fragment): Rop protein, which maintains plasmids at low copy number; rop
   4816..4956    +  misc_feature   bom: basis of mobility region from pBR322
   5142..5729    -  rep_origin     ori: high-copy-number ColE1/pMB1/pBR322/pUC origin of replication
   5903..6760    -  CDS            bla: BLAT_ECOLX - Experimental evidence at protein level: Swiss-Prot protein existence level 1. TEM-type are the most prevalent beta-lactamases in enterobacteria; they hydrolyze the beta-lactam bond in susceptible beta-lactam antibiotics, thus conferring resistance to penicillins and cephalosporins. TEM-3 and TEM-4 are capable of hydrolyzing cefotaxime and ceftazidime. TEM-5 is capable of hydrolyzing ceftazidime. TEM-6 is capable of hydrolyzing ceftazidime and aztreonam. TEM-8/CAZ-2, TEM- 16/CAZ-7 and TEM-24/CAZ-6 are markedly active against ceftazidime. IRT- 4 shows resistance to beta-lactamase in
   6761..6865    -  promoter       AmpR promoter: bla
>Addgene plasmid #91445 | pHH0103_SH3PXD1C-1/1 | addgene full sequence | sequence record 192307 | Addgene NGS Result
TCATGACATTAACCTATAAAAATAGGCGTATCACGAGGCCCTTTCGTCTTCAAGAATTCCCGACACCATC
GAATGGTGCAAAACCTTTCGCGGTATGGCATGATAGCGCCCGGAAGAGAGTCAATTCAGGGTGGTGAATG
TGAAACCAGTAACGTTATACGATGTCGCAGAGTATGCCGGTGTCTCTTATCAGACCGTTTCCCGCGTGGT
GAACCAGGCCAGCCACGTTTCTGCGAAAACGCGGGAAAAAGTGGAAGCGGCGATGGCGGAGCTGAATTAC
ATTCCCAACCGCGTGGCACAACAACTGGCGGGCAAACAGTCGTTGCTGATTGGCGTTGCCACCTCCAGTC
TGGCCCTGCACGCGCCGTCGCAAATTGTCGCGGCGATTAAATCTCGCGCCGATCAACTGGGTGCCAGCGT
GGTGGTGTCGATGGTAGAACGAAGCGGCGTCGAAGCCTGTAAAGCGGCGGTGCACAATCTTCTCGCGCAA
CGCGTCAGTGGGCTGATCATTAACTATCCGCTGGATGACCAGGATGCCATTGCTGTGGAAGCTGCCTGCA
CTAATGTTCCGGCGTTATTTCTTGATGTCTCTGACCAGACACCCATCAACAGTATTATTTTCTCCCATGA
AGACGGTACGCGACTGGGCGTGGAGCATCTGGTCGCATTGGGTCACCAGCAAATCGCGCTGTTAGCGGGC
CCATTAAGTTCTGTCTCGGCGCGTCTGCGTCTGGCTGGCTGGCATAAATATCTCACTCGCAATCAAATTC
AGCCGATAGCGGAACGGGAAGGCGACTGGAGTGCCATGTCCGGTTTTCAACAAACCATGCAAATGCTGAA
TGAGGGCATCGTTCCCACTGCGATGCTGGTTGCCAACGATCAGATGGCGCTGGGCGCAATGCGCGCCATT
ACCGAGTCCGGGCTGCGCGTTGGTGCGGATATCTCGGTAGTGGGATACGACGATACCGAAGACAGCTCAT
GTTATATCCCGCCGTTAACCACCATCAAACAGGATTTTCGCCTGCTGGGGCAAACCAGCGTGGACCGCTT
GCTGCAACTCTCTCAGGGCCAGGCGGTGAAGGGCAATCAGCTGTTGCCCGTCTCACTGGTGAAAAGAAAA
ACCACCCTGGCGCCCAATACGCAAACCGCCTCTCCCCGCGCGTTGGCCGATTCATTAATGCAGCTGGCAC
GACAGGTTTCCCGACTGGAAAGCGGGCAGTGAGCGCAACGCAATTAATGTAAGTTAGCTCACTCATTAGG
CACAATTCTCATGTTTGACAGCTTATCATCGACTGCACGGTGCACCAATGCTTCTGGCGTCAGGCAGCCA
TCGGAAGCTGTGGTATGGCTGTGCAGGTCGTAAATCACTGCATAATTCGTGTCGCTCAAGGCGCACTCCC
GTTCTGGATAATGTTTTTTGCGCCGACATCATAACGGTTCTGGCAAATATTCTGAAATGAGCTGTTGACA
ATTAATCATCGGCTCGTATAATGTGTGGAATTGTGAGCGGATAACAATTTCACACAGGAAACAGCCAGTC
CGTTTAGGTGTTTTCACGAGCACTTCACCAACAAGGACCATAGATTATGAAAATCGAAGAACACCATCAC
CATCACCATTCCAGCGGTAAGCTTATGTCCCCTATACTAGGTTATTGGAAAATTAAGGGCCTTGTGCAAC
CCACTCGACTTCTTTTGGAATATCTTGAAGAAAAATATGAAGAGCATTTGTATGAGCGCGATGAAGGTGA
TAAATGGCGAAACAAAAAGTTTGAATTGGGTTTGGAGTTTCCCAATCTTCCTTATTATATTGATGGTGAT
GTTAAATTAACACAGTCTATGGCCATCATACGTTATATAGCTGACAAGCACAACATGTTGGGTGGTTGTC
CAAAAGAGCGTGCAGAGATTTCAATGCTTGAAGGAGCGGTTTTGGATATTAGATACGGTGTTTCGAGAAT
TGCATATAGTAAAGACTTTGAAACTCTCAAAGTTGATTTTCTTAGCAAGCTACCTGAAATGCTGAAAATG
TTCGAAGATCGTTTATGTCATAAAACATATTTAAATGGTGATCATGTAACCCATCCTGACTTCATGTTGT
ATGACGCTCTTGATGTTGTTTTATACATGGACCCAATGTGCCTGGATGCGTTCCCAAAATTAGTTTGTTT
TAAAAAACGTATTGAAGCTATCCCACAAATTGATAAGTACTTGAAATCCAGCAAGTATATAGCATGGCCT
TTGCAGGGCTGGCAAGCCACGTTTGGTGGTGGCGACCATCCTCCAAAATCGGATCTGGAAGTTCTGTTCC
AGGGGCCCCTGTCCAGCGGTCTGGTTCCGCGTGGTTCCGGTACCGCGGCCCAGCCGGCCATGGCCCAGGG
CGCGCTGCAAACCTATCGTGCCATTGCCGATTACGAAAAAACCTCCGGTTCTGAAATGGCACTGTCCACC
GGTGATGTTGTTGAAGTTGTCGAAAAATCCGAATCCGGTTGGTTGTTTTGTCAGATGAAAGCCAAACGTG
GTTGGATTCCAGCATCCTTTCTGGAACCACTGGATGCGGCCGCATA
[142 nt withheld, positions 2567-2708]
C
[98 nt withheld, positions 2710-2807]
AGTTTGTACTGGTGACGAAACTCAGTGTCTAGCTAGAGTGGC
[149 nt withheld, positions 2850-2998]
T
[41 nt withheld, positions 3000-3040]
T
[62 nt withheld, positions 3042-3103]
A
[35 nt withheld, positions 3105-3139]
CCTCCCTCAATCGGTTGAATGTCGCCCTTTTGTCTTTGGCGCTGGTAAACCATATGAA
[86 nt withheld, positions 3198-3283]
T
[54 nt withheld, positions 3285-3338]
CTAGCGCCGCCCTATACCTTGTCTGCCTCCCCGCGTTGCGTCGCGGTGCATGGAGCCGGGCCACCTCGAC
CTGAATGGAAGCCGGCGGCACCTCGCTAACGGATTCACCACTCCAAGAATTGGAGCCAATCAATTCTTGC
GGAGAACTGTGAATGCGCAAACCAACCCTTGGCAGAACATATCCATCGCGTCCGCCATCTCCAGCAGCCG
CACGCGGCGCATCTCGGGCAGCGTTGGGTCCTGGCCACGGGTGCGCATGATCGTGCTCCTGTCGTTGAGG
ACCCGGCTAGGCTGGCGGGGTTGCCTTACTGGTTAGCAGAATGAATCACCGATACGCGAGCGAACGTGAA
GCGACTGCTGCTGCAAAACGTCTGCGACCTGAGCAACAACATGAATGGTCTTCGGTTTCCGTGTTTCGTA
AAGTCTGGAAACGCGGAAGTCAGCGCCCTGCACCATTATGTTCCGGATCTGCATCGCAGGATGCTGCTGG
CTACCCTGTGGAACACCTACATCTGTATTAACGAAGCGCTGGCATTGACCCTGAGTGATTTTTCTCTGGT
CCCGCCGCATCCATACCGCCAGTTGTTTACCCTCACAACGTTCCAGTAACCGGGCATGTTCATCATCAGT
AACCCGTATCGTGAGCATCCTCTCTCGTTTCATCGGTATCATTACCCCCATGAACAGAAATCCCCCTTAC
ACGGAGGCATCAGTGACCAAACAGGAAAAAACCGCCCTTAACATGGCCCGCTTTATCAGAAGCCAGACAT
TAACGCTTCTGGAGAAACTCAACGAGCTGGACGCGGATGAACAGGCAGACATCTGTGAATCGCTTCACGA
CCACGCTGATGAGCTTTACCGCAGGATCCGCGAAATTGTAAGCGTTAATATTTTGTTAAAATTCGCGTTA
AATTTTTGTTAAATCAGCTCATTTTTTAACCAATAGGCCGAAATCGGCAAAATCCCTTATAAATCAAAAG
AATAGACCGAGATAGGGT
[37 nt withheld, positions 4337-4373]
AAAGAACGTGGACTCCAACGTCAAAGG
[49 nt withheld, positions 4401-4449]
T
[91 nt withheld, positions 4451-4541]
G
[124 nt withheld, positions 4543-4666]
CGCGGATCCTGCCTCGCGCGTTTCGGTGATGACGGTGAAAACCTCTGACACATGCAGCTCCCGGAGACGG
TCACAGCTTGTCTGTAAGCGGATGCCGGGAGCAGACAAGCCCGTCAGGGCGCGTCAGCGGGTGTTGGCGG
GTGTCGGGGCGCAGCCATGACCCAGTCACGTAGCGATAGCGGAGTGTATACTGGCTTAACTATGCGGCAT
CAGAGCAGATTGTACTGAGAGTGCACCATATGCGGTGTGAAATACCGCACAGATGCGTAAGGAGAAAATA
CCGCATCAGGCGCTCTTCCGCTTCCTCGCTCACTGACTCGCTGCGCTCGGTCGTTCGGCTGCGGCGAGCG
GTATCAGCTCACTCAAAGGCGGTAATACGGTTATCCACAGAATCAGGGGATAACGCAGGAAAGAACATGT
GAGCAAAAGGCCAGCAAAAGGCCAGGAACCGTAAAAAGGCCGCGTTGCTGGCGTTTTTCCATAGGCTCCG
CCCCCCTGACGAGCATCACAAAAATCGACGCTCAAGTCAGAGGTGGCGAAACCCGACAGGACTATAAAGA
TACCAGGGTTTCCCCCTGGAAGCTCCCTCGTGCGCTCTCCTGTTCCGACCCTGCCGCTTACCGGATACCT
GTCCGCCTTTCTCCCTTCGGGAAGCGTGGCGCTTTCTCATAGCTCACGCTGTAGGTATCTCAGTTCGGTG
TAGGTCGTTCGCTCCAAGCTGGGCTGTGTGCACGAACCCCCCGTTCAGCCCGACCGCTGCGCCTTATCCG
GTAACTATCGTCTTGAGTCCAACCCGGTAAGACACGACTTATCGCCACTGGCAGCAGCCACTGGTAACAG
GATTAGCAGAGCGAGGTATGTAGGCGGTGCTACAGAGTTCTTGAAGTGGTGGCCTAACTACGGCTACACT
AGAAGGACAGTATTTGGTATCTGCGCTCTGCTGAAGCCAGTTACCTTCGGAAAAAGAGTTGGTAGCTCTT
GATCCGGCAAACAAACCACCGCTGGTAGCGGTGGTTTTTTTGTTTGCAAGCAGCAGATTACGCGCAGAAA
AAAAGGATCTCAAGAAGATCCTTTGATCTTTTCTACGGGGTCTGACGCTCAGTGGAACGAAAACTCACGT
TAAGGGATTTTGGTCATGAGATTATCAAAAAGGATCTTCACCTAGATCCTTTTAAATTAAAAATGAAGTT
TTAAATCAATCTAAAGTATATATGAGTAAACTTGGTCTGACAGTTACCAATGCTTAATCAGTGAGGCACC
TATCTCAGCGATCTGTCTATTTCGTTCATCCATAGTTGCCTGACTCCCCGTCGTGTAGATAACTACGATA
CGGGAGGGCTTACCATCTGGCCCCAGTGCTGCAATGATACCGCGAGACCCACGCTCACCGGCTCCAGATT
TATCAGCAATAAACCAGCCAGCCGGAAGGGCCGAGCGCAGAAGTGGTCCTGCAACTTTATCCGCCTCCAT
CCAGTCTATTAATTGTTGCCGGGAAGCTAGAGTAAGTAGTTCGCCAGTTAATAGTTTGCGCAACGTTGTT
GCCATTGCTGCAGGCATCGTGGTGTCACGCTCGTCGTTTGGTATGGCTTCATTCAGCTCCGGTTCCCAAC
GATCAAGGCGAGTTACATGATCCCCCATATTGTGCAAAAAAGCGGTTAGCTCCTTCGGTCCTCCGATCGT
TGTCAGAAGTAAGTTGGCCGCAGTGTTATCACTCATGGTTATGGCAGCACTGCATAATTCTCTTACTGTC
ATGCCATCCGTAAGATGCTTTTCTGTGACTGGTGAGTACTCAACCAAGTCATTCTGAGAATAGTGTATGC
GGCGACCGAGTTGCTCTTGCCCGGCGTCAACACGGGATAATACCGCGCCACATAGCAGAACTTTAAAAGT
GCTCATCATTGGAAAACGTTCTTCGGGGCGAAAACTCTCAAGGATCTTACCGCTGTTGAGATCCAGTTCG
ATGTAACCCACTCGTGCACCCAACTGATCTTCAGCATCTTTTACTTTCACCAGCGTTTCTGGGTGAGCAA
AAACAGGAAGGCAAAATGCCGCAAAAAAGGGAATAAGGGCGACACGGAAATGTTGAATACTCATACTCTT
CCTTTTTCAATATTATTGAAGCATTTATCAGGGTTATTGTCTCATGAGCGGATACATATTTGAATGTATT
TAGAAAAATAAACAAATAGGGGTTCCGCGCACATTTCCCCGAAAAGTGCCACCTGACGTCTAAGAAACCA
TTATTA
