>Addgene plasmid #91445 | pHH0103_SH3PXD1C-1/1 | depositor partial sequence | sequence record 175933 | insert sequence
GGTACCGAATTCGGATCCGCGCGCTGCAAACCTATCGTGCCATTGCCGATTACGAAAAAACCTCCGGTTC
TGAAATGGCACTGTCCACCGGTGATGTTGTTGAAGTTGTCGAAAAATCCGAATCCGGTTGGTGGTTTTGT
CAGATGAAAGCCAAACGTGGTTGGATTCCAGCATCCTTTCTGGAACCACTGGATGCGGCCGCTAGCTAAG
TCGACGAGCTC
